>Addgene plasmid #227089 | CPH3949_HIS-MBP-TEV-Tom1p-HECT-2850-3268 | addgene full sequence | sequence record 451122 | Addgene NGS Result
ATAATTCTTGAAGACGAAAGGGCCTCGTGATACGCCTATTTTTATAGGTTAATGTCATGATAATAATGGT
TTCTTAGACGTCAGGTGGCACTTTTCGGGGAAATGTGCGCGGAACCCCTATTTGTTTATTTTTCTAAATA
CATTCAAATATGTATCCGCTCATGAGACAATAACCCTGATAAATGCTTCAATAATATTGAAAAAGGAAGA
GTATGAGTATTCAACATTTCCGTGTCGCCCTTATTCCCTTTTTTGCGGCATTTTGCCTTCCTGTTTTTGC
TCACCCAGAAACGCTGGTGAAAGTAAAAGATGCTGAAGATCAGTTGGGTGCACGAGTGGGTTACATCGAA
CTGGATCTCAACAGCGGTAAGATCCTTGAGAGTTTTCGCCCCGAAGAACGTTTTCCAATGATGAGCACTT
TTAAAGTTCTGCTATGTGGCGCGGTATTATCCCGTGTTGACGCCGGGCAAGAGCAACTCGGTCGCCGCAT
ACACTATTCTCAGAATGACTTGGTTGAGTACTCACCAGTCACAGAAAAGCATCTTACGGATGGCATGACA
GTAAGAGAATTATGCAGTGCTGCCATAACCATGAGTGATAACACTGCGGCCAACTTACTTCTGACAACGA
TCGGAGGACCGAAGGAGCTAACCGCTTTTTTGCACAACATGGGGGATCATGTAACTCGCCTTGATCGTTG
GGAACCGGAGCTGAATGAAGCCATACCAAACGACGAGCGTGACACCACGATGCCTGCAGCAATGGCAACA
ACGTTGCGCAAACTATTAACTGGCGAACTACTTACTCTAGCTTCCCGGCAACAATTAATAGACTGGATGG
AGGCGGATAAAGTTGCAGGACCACTTCTGCGCTCGGCCCTTCCGGCTGGCTGGTTTATTGCTGATAAATC
TGGAGCCGGTGAGCGTGGGTCTCGCGGTATCATTGCAGCACTGGGGCCAGATGGTAAGCCCTCCCGTATC
GTAGTTATCTACACGACGGGGAGTCAGGCAACTATGGATGAACGAAATAGACAGATCGCTGAGATAGGTG
CCTCACTGATTAAGCATTGGTAACTGTCAGACCAAGTTTACTCATATATACTTTAGATTGATTTAAAACT
TCATTTTTAATTTAAAAGGATCTAGGTGAAGATCCTTTTTGATAATCTCATGACCAAAATCCCTTAACGT
GAGTTTTCGTTCCACTGAGCGTCAGACCCCGTAGAAAAGATCAAAGGATCTTCTTGAGATCCTTTTTTTC
TGCGCGTAATCTGCTGCTTGCAAACAAAAAAACCACCGCTACCAGCGGTGGTTTGTTTGCCGGATCAAGA
GCTACCAACTCTTTTTCCGAAGGTAACTGGCTTCAGCAGAGCGCAGATACCAAATACTGTCCTTCTAGTG
TAGCCGTAGTTAGGCCACCACTTCAAGAACTCTGTAGCACCGCCTACATACCTCGCTCTGCTAATCCTGT
TACCAGTGGCTGCTGCCAGTGGCGATAAGTCGTGTCTTACCGGGTTGGACTCAAGACGATAGTTACCGGA
TAAGGCGCAGCGGTCGGGCTGAACGGGGGGTTCGTGCACACAGCCCAGCTTGGAGCGAACGACCTACACC
GAACTGAGATACCTACAGCGTGAGCTATGAGAAAGCGCCACGCTTCTCGAAGGGAGAAAGGCGGACAGGT
ATCCGGTAAGCGGCAGGGTCGGAACAGGAGAGCGCACGAGGGAGCTTCCAGGGGGAAACGCCTGGTATCT
TTATAGTCCTGTCGGGTTTCGCCACCTCTGACTTGAGCGTCGATTTTTGTGATGCTCGTCAGGGGGGCGG
AGCCTATGGAAAAACGCCAGCAACGCGGCCTTTTTACGGTTCCTGGCCTTTTGCTGGCCTTTTGCTCACA
TGTTCTTTCCTGCGTTATCCCCTGATTCTGTGGATAACCGTATTACCGCCTTTGAGTGAGCTGATACCGC
TCGCCGCAGCCGAACGACCGAGCGCAGCGAGTCAGTGAGCGAGGAAGCGGAAGAGCGCCTGATGCGGTAT
TTTCTCCTTACGCATCTGTGCGGTATTTCACACCGCAATGGTGCACTCTCAGTACAATCTGCTCTGATGC
CGCATAGTTAAGCCAGTATACACTCCGCTATCGCTACGTGACTGGGTCATGGCTGCGCCCCGACACCCGC
CAACACCCGCTGACGCGCCCTGACGGGCTTGTCTGCTCCCGGCATCCGCTTACAGACAAGCTGTGACCGT
CTCCGGGAGCTGCATGTGTCAGAGGTTTTCACCGTCATCACCGAAACGCGCGAGGCAGCTGCGGTAAAGC
TCATCAGCGTGGTCGTGAAGCGATTCACAGATGTCTGCCTGTTCATCCGCGTCCAGCTCGTTGAGTTTCT
CCAGAAGCGTTAATGTCTGGCTTCTGATAAAGCGGGCCATGTTAAGGGCGGTTTTTTCCTGTTTGGTCAC
TGATGCCTCCGTGTAAGGGGGATTTCTGTTCATGGGGGTAATGATACCGATGAAACGAGAGAGGATGCTC
ACGATACGGGTTACTGATGATGAACATGCCCGGTTACTGGAACGTTGTGAGGGTAAACAACTGGCGGTAT
GGATGCGGCGGGACCAGAGAAAAATCACTCAGGGTCAATGCCAGCGCTTCGTTAATACAGATGTAGGTGT
TCCACAGGGTAGCCAGCAGCATCCTGCGATGCAGATCCGGAACATAATGGTGCAGGGCGCTGACTTCCGC
GTTTCCAGACTTTACGAAACACGGAAACCGAAGACCATTCATGTTGTTGCTCAGGTCGCAGACGTTTTGC
AGCAGCAGTCGCTTCACGTTCGCTCGCGTATCGGTGATTCATTCTGCTAACCAGTAAGGCAACCCCGCCA
GCCTAGCCGGGTCCTCAACGACAGGAGCACGATCATGCGCACCCGTGGCCAGGACCCAACGCTGCCCGAG
ATCTCGATCCCGCGAAATTAATACGACTCACTATAGGGAGACCACAACGGTTTCCCTCTAGAAATAATTT
TGTTTAACTTTAAGAAGGAGATATACATATGCACCACCACCACCACCATCATCATCATCATAAAACTGAA
GAAGGTAAACTGGTAATCTGGATTAACGGCGATAAAGGCTATAACGGTCTCGCTGAAGTCGGTAAGAAAT
TCGAGAAAGATACCGGAATTAAAGTCACCGTTGAGCATCCGGATAAACTGGAAGAGAAATTCCCACAGGT
TGCGGCAACTGGCGATGGCCCTGACATTATCTTCTGGGCACACGACCGCTTTGGTGGCTACGCTCAATCT
GGCCTGTTGGCTGAAATCACCCCGGACAAAGCGTTCCAGGACAAGCTGTATCCGTTTACCTGGGATGCCG
TACGTTACAACGGCAAGCTGATTGCTTACCCGATCGCTGTTGAAGCGTTATCGCTGATTTATAACAAAGA
TCTGCTGCCGAACCCGCCAAAAACCTGGGAAGAGATCCCGGCGCTGGATAAAGAACTGAAAGCGAAAGGT
AAGAGCGCGCTGATGTTCAACCTGCAAGAACCGTACTTCACCTGGCCGCTGATTGCTGCTGACGGGGGTT
ATGCGTTCAAGTATGAAAACGGCAAGTACGACATTAAAGACGTGGGCGTGGATAACGCTGGCGCGAAAGC
GGGTCTGACCTTCCTGGTTGACCTGATTAAAAACAAACACATGAATGCAGACACCGATTACTCCATCGCA
GAAGCTGCCTTTAATAAAGGCGAAACAGCGATGACCATCAACGGCCCGTGGGCATGGTCCAACATCGACA
CCAGCAAAGTGAATTATGGTGTAACGGTACTGCCGACCTTCAAGGGTCAACCATCCAAACCGTTCGTTGG
CGTGCTGAGCGCAGGTATTAACGCCGCCAGTCCGAACAAAGAGCTGGCAAAAGAGTTCCTCGAAAACTAT
CTGCTGACTGATGAAGGTCTGGAAGCGGTTAATAAAGACAAACCGCTGGGTGCCGTAGCGCTGAAGTCTT
ACGAGGAAGAGTTGGCGAAAGATCCACGTATTGCCGCCACTATGGAAAACGCCCAGAAAGGTGAAATCAT
GCCGAACATCCCGCAGATGTCCGCTTTCTGGTATGCCGTGCGTACTGCGGTGATCAACGCCGCCAGCGGT
CGTCAGACTGTCGATGAAGCCCTGAAAGACGCGCAGACTAATTCGAGCTCCGAGAATCTTTATTTTCAGG
GATCCAACTTATTTTTCCCATTTACAGACGCACACAAGAAGTTGTTGAATCAAATGATTCGTTCAAATCC
AAAACTGATGAGTGGTCCTTTCGCATTATTGGTCAAGAATCCAAAAGTTTTGGATTTTGACAACAAAAGA
TATTTCTTCAATGCCAAATTGAAGTCTGATAATCAAGAGCGTCCTAAATTACCTATTACCGTTCGCCGTG
AGCAGGTTTTCTTGGACTCTTATCGAGCCTTATTTTTCAAGACAAACGATGAAATCAAGAATTCTAAATT
AGAGATAACATTCAAAGGAGAAAGTGGTGTCGATGCCGGTGGGGTAACCAGAGAATGGTACCAAGTACTA
TCGAGACAGATGTTCAACCCTGATTATGCTCTTTTTCTTCCTGTACCATCGGATAAAACTACTTTCCATC
CTAATCGGACATCAGGTATCAACCCTGAGCACCTTTCTTTCTTTAAATTTATCGGGATGATTATAGGGAA
AGCAATTAGAGACCAATGCTTTTTGGATTGCCATTTTAGTCGTGAAGTATACAAGAATATTTTGGGTAGG
CCTGTATCATTGAAGGATATGGAGTCTCTTGATCCAGATTATTATAAATCATTGGTGTGGATTCTTGAAA
ACGATATCACAGATATTATAGAGGAAACTTTTTCTGTTGAAACTGATGATTATGGTGAACATAAAGTTAT
CAATTTGATTGAGGGGGGCAAGGATATAATAGTTACAGAGGCCAATAAACAGGATTATGTGAAAAAGGTT
GTCGAATATAAACTTCAGACATCTGTTAAGGAACAAATGGATAACTTTTTAGTGGGTTTCTATGCCCTTA
TATCCAAAGATCTCATTACAATATTTGATGAGCAGGAATTGGAGTTATTAATCAGCGGTTTGCCTGATAT
TGATGTCGACGACTGGAAAAACAATACTACTTATGTTAATTACACCGCAACCTGTAAGGAAGTGAGTTAT
TTTTGGAGGGCAGTTAGATCCTTCGACGCTGAAGAACGTGCCAAGTTGTTGCAGTTTGTTACCGGTACTA
GTAAAGTTCCTCTAAATGGGTTTAAGGAACTAAGCGGTGTCAACGGTGTTTGTAAATTTTCCATCCATCG
TGATTTTGGTTCATCAGAAAGACTACCATCATCACATACCTGTTTCAATCAACTGAATTTACCTCCTTAT
GAATCATATGAGACATTGCGTGGTTCACTATTATTGGCAATCAATGAAGGGCATGAAGGGTTTGGTCTTG
CCTAGCTCGAGCAGATCCGGCTGCTAACAAAGCCCGAAAGGAAGCTGAGTTGGCTGCTGCCACCGCTGAG
CAATAACTAGCATAACCCCTTGGGGCCTCTAAACGGGTCTTGAGGGGTTTTTTGCTGAAAGGAGGAACTA
TATCCGG
Features (pLannotate 1.2.2; 14 found; start..end, strand, type, name):
    108..212     +  promoter       AmpR promoter: bla
    213..1073    +  CDS            AmpR: β-lactamase; bla; confers resistance to ampicillin, carbenicillin, and related antibiotics
   1244..1832    +  rep_origin     ori: high-copy-number ColE1/pMB1/pBR322/pUC origin of replication
   2018..2157    -  misc_feature   bom: basis of mobility region from pBR322
   2259..2450    -  CDS            rop: Rop protein, which maintains plasmids at low copy number; rop
   2467..2847    +  CDS            YPB1_ECOLX: Protein predicted: Swiss-Prot protein existence level 4. From Escherichia coli.
   2959..2977    +  promoter       T7 promoter: promoter for bacteriophage T7 RNA polymerase
   3009..3031    +  RBS            RBS: efficient ribosome binding site from bacteriophage T7 gene 10 (Olins and Rangwala, 1989)
   3042..3058    +  CDS            9xHis (fragment): 9xHis affinity tag
   3072..4169    +  CDS            MBP: maltose binding protein from E. coli; malE (mutated); This version of the gene does not encode a signal sequence, so MBP will remain in the cytosol.
   4179..4201    +  CDS            capTEV™ (fragment): composite tag for in vivo biotinylation, TEV protease cleavage, and 6xHis tagging
   4500..5462    +  CDS            Huwe1: HUWE1_RAT - Also known as Ureb1. Experimental evidence at protein level: Swiss-Prot protein existence level 1. E3 ubiquitin-protein ligase which mediates ubiquitination and subsequent proteasomal degradation of target proteins. Regulates apoptosis by catalyzing the polyubiquitination and degradation of MCL1. Mediates monoubiquitination of DNA polymerase beta (POLB) at 'Lys-41', 'Lys-61' and 'Lys-81', thereby playing a role in base-excision repair. Also ubiquitinates the p53/TP53 tumor suppressor and core histones including H1, H2A, H2B, H3 and H4 (By similarity). Ubiquitinates MFN2 to negative
   5480..5529    +  CDS            SET1 (fragment): solubility-enhancement tag derived from T7 phage gene 10B
   5537..5584    +  terminator     T7 terminator: transcription terminator for bacteriophage T7 RNA polymerase
