[The description below was written by a language model from this plasmid's Addgene catalogue record and pLannotate feature annotations shown in this document.]
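Description:
CPH3949_HIS-MBP-TEV-Tom1p-HECT-2850-3268 is a bacterial expression plasmid of about 5.6 kb for producing the C-terminal HECT domain (residues 2850–3268) of the Saccharomyces cerevisiae E3 ubiquitin ligase Tom1p (TOM1, YDR457W) in E. coli. The backbone is not named in the record, but the annotated features point to a pBR322/pET-like architecture. These comprise a ColE1/pMB1-type origin together with the bom mobility region and the rop gene, which moderates copy number, and a β-lactamase cassette under its own promoter for ampicillin selection. The record lists copy number as unknown.

The expression cassette is driven by a T7 promoter followed by the phage T7 gene 10 ribosome binding site, so expression requires a host supplying T7 RNA polymerase. No lac operator or lacI gene is annotated. The open reading frame begins with a polyhistidine tag, continues through a signal-sequence-less maltose binding protein that stays in the cytosol and typically improves solubility, and then reaches a TEV protease cleavage site; the tool labels this short match as a fragment of a composite TEV-containing tag. The 1,257 bp Tom1p HECT insert follows. The automated annotation labels part of this region as rat Huwe1, which reflects sequence similarity between Tom1p and its mammalian HECT-family homolog rather than a rat-derived insert. A short downstream match to a T7 gene 10-derived tag is probably vector sequence preceding the T7 terminator, and the record does not indicate a C-terminal tag.

This design supports affinity purification through the His and MBP tags, with TEV cleavage to release the HECT domain, as is typical for biochemical or structural studies of ubiquitin ligase catalytic domains.
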