Addgene plasmid #227089: CPH3949_HIS-MBP-TEV-Tom1p-HECT-2850-3268
Purpose: Bacterial expression of HIS-MBP-TEV tagged Tom1p HECT domain (2850-3268)
Depositing lab: Chris Hill. Depositing organization: University of Utah.
Backbone
  Vector backbone: Unknown
  Backbone size w/o insert (bp): 4353
  Vector type: Bacterial Expression
Growth in bacteria
  Bacterial resistance: Ampicillin, 100 μg/mL
  Growth temperature: 37°C
  Growth strain: DH5alpha
  Copy number: Unknown
Gene/Insert
  Gene/Insert name: tom1p-HECT (alt name: YDR457W)
  Species: S. cerevisiae (budding yeast)
  Insert size (bp): 1257
  Entrez Gene: TOM1 (a.k.a. YDR457W)
  Promoter: T7
  Tag / fusion protein: HIS-MBP-TEV_cleavage_site (N terminal on insert)
  Cloning method: Restriction Enzyme; 5′ cloning site Unknown (unknown if destroyed); 3′ cloning site Unknown (unknown if destroyed)
Terms and licenses: Academic/Nonprofit Terms; Industry Terms: Not Available to Industry
How to cite: CPH3949_HIS-MBP-TEV-Tom1p-HECT-2850-3268 was a gift from Chris Hill (Addgene plasmid # 227089 ; http://n2t.net/addgene:227089 ; RRID:Addgene_227089)
